Addgene plasmid #149000: pGBW-m4046278
Purpose: Yeast Expression plasmid for SARS-CoV-2 ORF6 protein
Depositing lab: Ginkgo Bioworks & Benjie Chen. Depositing organization: Ginkgo Bioworks.
Backbone
  Vector backbone: AmpR; 2u URA3
  Backbone size w/o insert (bp): 4078
  Vector type: Yeast Expression
  Selectable markers: URA3
Growth in bacteria
  Bacterial resistance: Ampicillin, 100 μg/mL
  Growth temperature: 37°C
  Growth strain: DH5alpha
  Copy number: High Copy
Gene/Insert
  Gene/Insert name: SARS-CoV-2 ORF6 protein
  Species: S. cerevisiae (budding yeast); Severe acute respiratory syndrome coronavirus 2
  Insert size (bp): 179
  Mutation: wt
  Entrez Gene: ORF6 (a.k.a. GU280_gp06)
  Promoter: pGAL1
  Tag / fusion protein: Cleavable thrombin;MBP (C terminal on backbone)
  Cloning method: Unknown
Resource information
  A portion of this plasmid was derived from a plasmid made by: GinkgoBioworks
Depositor comments: NCBI Reference Sequence: YP_009724394.1. Created by gene synthesis with Not1 site. NGS used for QC was performed by Ginkgo and may not fully cover the entire plasmid.
How to cite: pGBW-m4046278 was a gift from Ginkgo Bioworks & Benjie Chen (Addgene plasmid # 149000 ; http://n2t.net/addgene:149000 ; RRID:Addgene_149000)
