[The description below was written by a language model from this plasmid's Addgene catalogue record and pLannotate feature annotations shown in this document.]
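Description:
pGBW-m4046278 is a yeast–E. coli shuttle plasmid for galactose-inducible expression of the SARS-CoV-2 ORF6 accessory protein in Saccharomyces cerevisiae. In bacteria it is maintained through a high-copy ColE1/pUC-type origin and selected with ampicillin. The β-lactamase gene is annotated as driven by a cat promoter, and this region is insulated by the phage T3Te and T7Te terminators and the tonB terminator. A short rop annotation lies directly next to AmpR, although the catalogue lists the plasmid as high copy. In yeast, the 2μ origin supports episomal multicopy replication. The URA3 marker, under its own promoter, allows selection in ura3 strains on medium lacking uracil and counterselection with 5-FOA.

The expression cassette places the wild-type ORF6 coding sequence, made by gene synthesis, downstream of the Gal4-regulated GAL1 promoter. Transcription is therefore induced by galactose and repressed by glucose. ORF6 is followed in the same orientation by an E. coli malE fragment encoding maltose-binding protein, and the cassette ends at a CYC1 terminator fragment. The catalogue describes the tag as a C-terminal, thrombin-cleavable MBP supplied by the backbone. The short gap between the two annotated coding regions is consistent with a cleavage linker, though the feature table does not annotate it separately. MBP generally aids solubility and allows amylose-affinity purification, and thrombin cleavage would release ORF6 from the tag.

ORF6 is annotated as an interferon antagonist that disrupts nuclear import by tethering karyopherins to membranes. The plasmid suits production, purification or functional study of this small viral protein in yeast. The depositor notes that the sequence comes from NGS quality control and may not cover the entire plasmid.
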