Features (pLannotate 1.2.2; 14 found; start..end, strand, type, name):
     25..466     +  promoter       GAL1 promoter: S. cerevisiae GAL1; inducible promoter, regulated by Gal4
    478..660     +  CDS            NS6_SARS2: Experimental evidence at protein level: Swiss-Prot protein existence level 1. Disrupts cell nuclear import complex formation by tethering karyopherin alpha 2 and karyopherin beta 1 to the membrane. Retention of import factors at the ER/Golgi membrane leads to a loss of transport into the nucleus. Thereby prevents STAT1 nuclear translocation in response to interferon signaling, thus blocking the expression of interferon stimulated genes (ISGs) that display multiple antiviral activities (PubMed:33097660). Suppresses IFN-beta production possibly by blocking IRF3 nuclear translocation (PubMed:3297
    676..1776    +  CDS            malE (fragment): MALE_ECO57 - Experimental evidence at protein level: Swiss-Prot protein existence level 1. Part of the ABC transporter complex MalEFGK involved in maltose/maltodextrin import. Binds maltose and higher maltodextrins. From Escherichia coli O157:H7.
   1805..1977    +  terminator     CYC1 terminator (fragment): S. cerevisiae CYC1; transcription terminator for CYC1
   2013..2189    +  promoter       URA3 promoter (fragment): S. cerevisiae URA3
   2190..2993    +  CDS            URA3: orotidine-5'-phosphate decarboxylase, required for uracil biosynthesis; S. cerevisiae URA3; yeast auxotrophic marker, counterselectable with 5-fluoroorotic acid (5-FOA)
   3076..4058    -  rep_origin     2μ ori: yeast 2μ plasmid origin of replication
   4136..4165    +  terminator     T3Te terminator: phage T3 early transcription terminator
   4187..4774    +  rep_origin     ori: high-copy-number ColE1/pMB1/pBR322/pUC origin of replication
   4786..4813    -  terminator     T7Te terminator: phage T7 early transcription terminator
   4837..5028    -  CDS            rop: Rop protein, which maintains plasmids at low copy number; rop
   5029..5889    -  CDS            AmpR: β-lactamase; bla; confers resistance to ampicillin, carbenicillin, and related antibiotics
   5890..5992    -  promoter       cat promoter: promoter of the E. coli cat gene encoding chloramphenicol acetyltransferase
   5993..6024    -  terminator     tonB terminator: bidirectional E. coli tonB-P14 transcription terminator
>Addgene plasmid #149000 | pGBW-m4046278 | addgene full sequence | sequence record 297713 | Ginkgo NGS Result
GCGGCCGCTTGCTATATTGAAGTACGGATTAGAAGCCGCCGAGCGGGCGACAGCCCTCCGACGGAAGACT
CTCCTCCGTGCGTCCTCGTCTTCACCGGTCGCGTTCCTGAAACGCAGATGTGCCTCGCGCCGCACTGCTC
CGAACAATAAAGATTCTACAATACTAGCTTTTATGGTTATGAAGAGGAAAAATTGGCAGTAACCTGGCCC
CACAAACCTTCAAATTAACGAATCAAATTAACAACCATAGGATGATAATGCGATTAGTTTTTTAGCCTTA
TTTCTGGGGTAATTAATCAGCGAAGCGATGATTTTTGATCTATTAACAGATATATAAATGGAAAAGCTGC
ATAACCACTTTAACTAATACTTTCAACATTTTCAGTTTGTATTACTTCTTATTCAAATGTCATAAAAGTA
TCAACAAAAAATTGTTAATATACCTCTATACTTTAACGTCAAGGAGAAAAAACTATAATGTTTCATCTCG
TTGACTTTCAGGTTACTATAGCAGAGATATTACTAATTATTATGAGGACTTTTAAAGTTTCCATTTGGAA
TCTTGATTACATCATAAACCTCATAATTAAAAATTTATCTAAGTCACTAACTGAGAATAAATATTCTCAA
TTAGATGAAGAGCAACCAATGGAGATTGATCTCGTGCCGAGAGGTTCTAAAATCGAGGAAGGTAAGCTAG
TCATTTGGATAAATGGAGATAAGGGTTACAACGGTTTGGCAGAAGTAGGCAAGAAATTTGAAAAGGACAC
AGGTATCAAGGTGACGGTTGAACATCCAGACAAGTTAGAAGAAAAATTCCCTCAAGTTGCTGCTACTGGT
GATGGTCCCGACATTATTTTCTGGGCCCACGATCGTTTTGGTGGATATGCTCAGTCAGGTTTGCTGGCTG
AGATCACCCCAGACAAGGCCTTCCAAGATAAATTGTACCCATTCACTTGGGATGCTGTCAGATACAACGG
TAAGCTTATAGCATATCCAATTGCTGTTGAAGCCTTATCGTTGATCTACAATAAGGACTTGTTACCTAAC
CCACCAAAGACATGGGAAGAAATTCCAGCTTTGGATAAAGAGCTAAAGGCCAAGGGAAAAAGCGCTTTGA
TGTTTAACTTACAAGAACCTTATTTCACCTGGCCATTAATCGCTGCTGACGGTGGTTACGCATTTAAATA
CGAAAACGGTAAGTATGACATTAAGGATGTCGGCGTTGATAATGCTGGTGCAAAGGCTGGTTTGACCTTC
TTGGTTGATTTAATAAAGAATAAACACATGAACGCTGACACTGACTACTCTATCGCCGAAGCCGCTTTCA
ACAAGGGTGAAACTGCTATGACCATAAATGGTCCATGGGCCTGGAGTAACATTGATACTTCTAAAGTAAA
CTATGGTGTCACTGTTTTGCCTACATTCAAAGGCCAACCATCCAAGCCCTTTGTCGGTGTTCTATCCGCT
GGCATCAATGCTGCTTCTCCAAACAAGGAGCTAGCTAAAGAATTTTTGGAAAATTACTTGTTAACTGACG
AAGGTTTGGAGGCCGTTAACAAGGACAAGCCATTGGGTGCTGTCGCTTTGAAATCTTACGAAGAAGAATT
GGCTAAGGATCCCAGAATTGCCGCTACCATGGAGAACGCCCAAAAGGGTGAAATTATGCCAAACATCCCA
CAAATGTCAGCCTTCTGGTACGCAGTTAGGACTGCCGTGATTAATGCTGCTTCCGGTAGACAAACCGTCG
ACGAAGCATTAAAAGATGCTCAAACGTAAACAGGCCCCTTTTCCTTTGTCGATATCATGTAATTAGTTAT
GTCACGCTTACATTCACGCCCTCCTCCCACATCCGCTCTAACCGAAAAGGAAGGAGTTAGACAACCTGAA
GTCTAGGTCCCTATTTATTTTTTTTAATAGTTATGTTAGTATTAAGAACGTTATTTATATTTCAAATTTT
TCTTTTTTTTCTGTACAAAGCGGCCGCCGAACCACTAGTGCACTGCAGTACACGGTTTCCTTGAAATTTT
TTTGATTCGGTAATCTCCGAACAGAAGGAAGAACGAAGGAAGGAGCACAGACTTAGATTGGTATATATAC
GCATATGTAGTGTTGAAGAAACATGAAATTGCCCAGTATTCTTAACCCAACTGCACAGAACAAAAACGTG
CAGGAAACGAAGATAAATCATGTCGAAAGCTACATATAAGGAACGTGCTGCTACTCATCCTAGTCCTGTT
GCTGCCAAGCTATTTAATATCATGCACGAAAAGCAAACAAACTTGTGTGCTTCATTGGATGTTCGTACCA
CCAAGGAATTACTGGAGTTAGTTGAAGCATTAGGTCCCAAAATTTGTTTACTAAAAACACATGTGGATAT
CTTGACTGATTTTTCCATGGAGGGCACAGTTAAGCCGCTAAAGGCATTATCCGCCAAGTACAATTTTTTA
CTCTTCGAGGACAGAAAATTTGCTGACATTGGTAATACAGTCAAATTGCAGTACTCTGCGGGTGTATACA
GAATAGCAGAATGGGCAGACATTACGAATGCACACGGTGTGGTGGGCCCAGGTATTGTTAGCGGTTTGAA
GCAGGCGGCAGAAGAAGTAACAAAGGAACCTAGAGGCCTTTTGATGTTAGCAGAATTGTCATGCAAGGGC
TCCCTATCTACTGGAGAATATACTAAGGGTACTGTTGACATTGCGAAGAGCGACAAAGATTTTGTTATCG
GCTTTATTGCTCAAAGAGACATGGGTGGAAGAGATGAAGGTTACGATTGGTTGATTATGACACCCGGTGT
GGGTTTAGATGACAAGGGAGATGCATTGGGTCAACAGTATAGAACCGTGGATGATGTGGTTTCTACAGGA
TCTGACATTATTATTGTTGGAAGAGGACTATTTGCAAAGGGAAGGGATGCTAAGGTAGAGGGTGAACGTT
ACAGAAAAGCAGGCTGGGAAGCATATTTGAGAAGATGCGGCCAGCAAAACTAAAAAACTGTATTATAAGT
AAATGCATGTATACTAAACTCACAAATTAGAGCTTCAATTTAATTATATCAGTTATTACCCGAGTAACGA
AGCATCTGTGCTTCATTTTGTAGAACAAAAATGCAACGCGAGAGCGCTAATTTTTCAAACAAAGAATCTG
AGCTGCATTTTTACAGAACAGAAATGCAACGCGAAAGCGCTATTTTACCAACGAAGAATCTGTGCTTCAT
TTTTGTAAAACAAAAATGCAACGCGAGAGCGCTAATTTTTCAAACAAAGAATCTGAGCTGCATTTTTACA
GAACAGAAATGCAACGCGAGAGCGCTATTTTACCAACAAAGAATCTATACTTCTTTTTTGTTCTACAAAA
ATGCATCCCGAGAGCGCTATTTTTCTAACAAAGCATCTTAGATTACTTTTTTTCTCCTTTGTGCGCTCTA
TAATGCAGTCTCTTGATAACTTTTTGCACTGTAGGTCCGTTAAGGTTAGAAGAAGGCTACTTTGGTGTCT
ATTTTCTCTTCCATAAAAAAAGCCTGACTCCACTTCCCGCGTTTACTGATTACTAGCGAAGCTGCGGGTG
CATTTTTTCAAGATAAAGGCATCCCCGATTATATTCTATACCGATGTGGATTGCGCATACTTTGTGAACA
GAAAGTGATAGCGTTGATGATTCTTCATTGGTCAGAAAATTATGAACGGTTTCTTCTATTTTGTCTCTAT
ATACTACGTATAGGAAATGTTTACATTTTCGTATTGTTTTCGATTCACTCTATGAATAGTTCTTACTACA
ATTTTTTTGTCTAAAGAGTAATACTAGAGATAAACATAAAAAATGTAGAGGTCGAGTTTAGATGCAAGTT
CAAGGAGCGAAAGGTGGATGGGTAGGTTATATAGGGATATAGCACAGAGATATATAGCAAAGAGATACTT
TTGAGCAATGTTTGTGGAAGCGGTATTCGCAATATTTTAGTAGCTCGTTACAGTCCGGTGCGTTTTTGGT
TTTTTGAAAGTGCGTCATCAGAGCGCTTTTGGTTTTCAAAAGCGCTCTGAAGTTCCTATACTTTCTAGCT
AGAGAATAGGAACTTCCCGAGCGGCCGCGTGTTACAAGCTTGACTCCAGCGTAACTGGACTGCAATCAAC
TCACTGGCTCACCTTCACGGGTGGGCCTTTCTTCGGTAGAAAATCAAAGGATCTTCTTGAGATCCTTTTT
TTCTGCGCGTAATCTGCTGCTTGCAAACAAAAAAACCACCGCTACCAGCGGTGGTTTGTTTGCCGGATCA
AGAGCTACCAACTCTTTTTCCGAGGTAACTGGCTTCAGCAGAGCGCAGATACCAAATACTGTTCTTCTAG
TGTAGCCGTAGTTAGGCCACCACTTCAAGAACTCTGTAGCACCGCCTACATACCTCGCTCTGCTAATCCT
GTTACCAGTGGCTGCTGCCAGTGGCGATAAGTCGTGTCTTACCGGGTTGGACTCAAGACGATAGTTACCG
GATAAGGCGCAGCGGTCGGGCTGAACGGGGGGTTCGTGCACACAGCCCAGCTTGGAGCGAACGACCTACA
CCGAACTGAGATACCTACAGCGTGAGCTATGAGAAAGCGCCACGCTTCCCGAAGGGAGAAAGGCGGACAG
GTATCCGGTAAGCGGCAGGGTCGGAACAGGAGAGCGCACGAGGGAGCTTCCAGGGGTAAACGCCTGGTAT
CTTTATAGTCCTGTCGGGTTTCGCCACCTCTGACTTGAGCATCGATTTTTGTGATGCTCGTCAGGGGGGC
GGAGCCTATGGAAAAACGCCAGCAACGCAGAAAGGCCCACCCGAAGGTGAGCCAGGTGATTACATTTGGG
CCCTCATCAGAGGTTTTCACCGTCATCACCGAAACGCGCGAGGCAGCTGCGGTAAAGCTCATCAGCGTGG
TCGTGAAGCGATTCACAGATGTCTGCCTGTTCATCCGCGTCCAGCTCGTTGAGTTTCTCCAGAAGCGTTA
ATGTCTGGCTTCTGATAAAGCGGGCCATGTTAAGGGCGGTTTTTTCCTGTTTGGTCACTTACCAATGCTT
AATCAGTGAGGCACCTATCTCAGCGATCTGTCTATTTCGTTCATCCATAGTTGCCTGACTCCCCGTCGTG
TAGATAACTACGATGCGGGAGGGCTTACCATCTGGCCCCAGTGCTGCAATGATACCGCGAGACCCACGCT
CACCGGCTCCAGATTTATCAGCAATAAACCAGCCAGCCGGGAGGGCCGAGCGCAGAAGTGATCCTGCAAC
TTTATCCGCCTCCATCCAGTCTATTAATTGTTGCCGGGAAGCTAGAGTAAGTAGTTCGCCAGTTAATAGT
TTGCGCAACGTTGTTGCCATTGCTACAGGCATCGTGGTGTCACGCTCGTCGTTTGGTATGGCTTCATTCA
GCTCCGGTTCCCAACGATCAAGGCGAGTTACATGATCCCCCATGTTGTGCAAAAAAGCGGTTAGCTCCTT
CGGTCCTCCGATCGTTGCCAGAAGTAAGTTGGCCGCAGTGTTATCACTCATGGTTATGGCAGCACTGCAT
AATTCTCTTACTGTCATGCCATCCGTGAGATGCTTTTCTGTGACTGGTGAGTACTCAACCAAGTCATTCT
GAGAATAGTGTATGCGGCGACCGAGTTGCTCTTGCCCGGCGTCAATACGGGATAATACCGCGCCACATAG
CAGAACTTTAAAAGTGCTCATCATTGGAAAACGTTCTTCGGGGCGTAAACTCTCAAGGATCTTACCGCTG
TTGAGATCCAGTTCGATGTAACCCACTCGTGCACCCAACTGATCTTCAGCATCTTTTACTTTCACCAGCG
TTTCTGGGTGAGCAAAAACAGGAAGGCAAAATGCCGCAAAAAAGGGAATAAGGGCGACACGGAAATGTTG
AATACTCATTTTAGCTTCCTTAGCTCCTGAAAATCTCGATAACTCAAAAAATACGCCCGGTAGTGATCTT
ATTTCATTATGGTGAAAGTTGGAACCTCTTACGTGCCGATCAAGTCAAAAGCCTCCGGTCGGAGGCTTTT
GACTTTCTGCTATGGAGGTCAGGTATGATTTAAATGGTCAGTTAGA
